Addgene plasmid #22073: TV-hPITX3-forward
Depositing lab: Rudolf Jaenisch. Depositing organization: Whitehead Institute for Biomedical Research. Publication: Efficient targeting of expressed and silent genes in human ESCs and iPSCs using zinc-finger nucleases. Hockemeyer D, Soldner F, Beard C, Gao Q, Mitalipova M, Dekelver RC, Katibah GE, Amora R, Boydston EA, Zeitler B, Meng X, Miller JC, Zhang L, Rebar EJ, Gregory PD, Urnov FD, Jaenisch R. Nat Biotechnol. 2009 Sep;27(9):851-7. doi: 10.1038/nbt.1562 PubMed 19680244.
Backbone
  Vector backbone: N/A
  Backbone size w/o insert (bp): 4079
  Vector type: Cre/Lox ; ZFN donor
  Selectable markers: Puromycin
Growth in bacteria
  Bacterial resistance: Ampicillin, 100 μg/mL
  Growth temperature: 37°C
  Growth strain: DH5alpha
  Copy number: High Copy
Gene/Insert
  Gene/Insert name: PITX3
  Species: H. sapiens (human)
  Insert size (bp): 2828
  Entrez Gene: ASMD (a.k.a. ASOD)
  Tag / fusion protein: eGFP (C terminal on backbone)
  Cloning method: Restriction Enzyme; 5′ cloning site NA (unknown if destroyed); 3′ cloning site NA (unknown if destroyed)
  Sequencing primers: 5′ AmpSeq-F; 3′ SV40pA-R
Terms and licenses: Academic/Nonprofit Terms; Industry Terms: Not Available to Industry
How to cite: TV-hPITX3-forward was a gift from Rudolf Jaenisch (Addgene plasmid # 22073 ; http://n2t.net/addgene:22073 ; RRID:Addgene_22073)
