[The description below was written by a language model from this plasmid's Addgene catalogue record and pLannotate feature annotations shown in this document.]
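Description:
TV-hPITX3-forward is a gene-targeting donor plasmid designed for zinc-finger nuclease–assisted homologous recombination at the human PITX3 locus in human embryonic and induced pluripotent stem cells. The record does not name the backbone, but the feature table shows a high-copy ColE1/pUC-type origin and an ampicillin resistance gene with its own promoter for propagation in E. coli. SP6 and T7 phage promoters flank the targeting cassette.

The payload is bounded by two stretches of human PITX3 genomic sequence that presumably serve as the homology arms. The upstream arm ends in a short fragment of PITX3 coding sequence. The downstream arm contains a longer PITX3 coding fragment, which the annotation tool matched to the rat orthologue, although the catalogue lists the insert as human. Directly after the upstream PITX3 fragment sits an EGFP coding sequence followed by an SV40 polyadenylation signal. The catalogue describes eGFP as a C-terminal fusion, an arrangement consistent with placing the reporter under control of the endogenous PITX3 promoter after correct integration.

Downstream of the reporter is a selection cassette in which the mouse PGK promoter drives puromycin N-acetyltransferase, ending in a PGK poly(A) signal. Because this cassette carries its own promoter, targeted clones can be selected even where PITX3 is transcriptionally silent, as in undifferentiated stem cells. Two loxP sites in the same orientation flank the cassette, so Cre recombinase can excise it after clones are isolated. "Forward" in the name may refer to the orientation of the selection cassette, which reads in the same direction as PITX3, but the record does not say so. PITX3 is a transcription factor important for midbrain dopaminergic neuron development, so a knock-in of this kind would be expected to report that lineage.
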