Features (pLannotate 1.2.2; 20 found; start..end, strand, type, name):
    182..770     -  rep_origin     ori: high-copy-number ColE1/pMB1/pBR322/pUC origin of replication
    941..1801    -  CDS            AmpR: β-lactamase; bla; confers resistance to ampicillin, carbenicillin, and related antibiotics
   1802..1906    -  promoter       AmpR promoter: bla
   2001..2036    +  CDS            rop (fragment): Rop protein, which maintains plasmids at low copy number; rop
   2138..2189    +  misc_feature   bom (fragment): basis of mobility region from pBR322
   2252..2270    +  promoter       SP6 promoter: promoter for bacteriophage SP6 RNA polymerase
   2463..2696    +  CDS            GVQW1 (fragment): GVQW1_HUMAN - Also known as TIGD1L2. Experimental evidence at transcript level: Swiss-Prot protein existence level 2. From Homo sapiens (Human).
   3016..3111    +  CDS            PITX3 (fragment): PITX3_HUMAN - Also known as PTX3. Experimental evidence at protein level: Swiss-Prot protein existence level 1. Transcriptional regulator which is important for the differentiation and maintenance of meso-diencephalic dopaminergic (mdDA) neurons during development. In addition to its importance during development, it also has roles in the long-term survival and maintenance of the mdDA neurons. Activates NR4A2/NURR1-mediated transcription of genes such as SLC6A3, SLC18A2, TH and DRD2 which are essential for development of mdDA neurons. Acts by decreasing the interaction of NR4A2/NURR1 with the
   3130..3849    +  CDS            EGFP: the original enhanced GFP (Yang et al., 1996) mammalian codon-optimized
   3866..3949    +  CDS            large T antigen (fragment): large T antigen from SV40 (simian virus 40)
   3972..4093    +  polyA_signal   SV40 poly(A) signal: SV40 polyadenylation signal
   4095..4112    -  misc_feature   MCS (fragment): pUC18/19 multiple cloning site
   4137..4170    -  protein_bind   loxP: Cre-mediated recombination occurs in the 8-bp core sequence (GCATACAT). Cre recombinase
   4231..4730    +  promoter       PGK promoter: mouse phosphoglycerate kinase 1 promoter
   4770..5369    +  CDS            PuroR: puromycin N-acetyltransferase; pac from Streptomyces alboniger; confers resistance to puromycin
   5447..5899    +  polyA_signal   PGK poly(A) signal: mouse phosphoglycerate kinase 1 polyadenylation signal
   5926..5959    -  protein_bind   loxP: Cre-mediated recombination occurs in the 8-bp core sequence (GCATACAT). Cre recombinase
   6160..6591    +  CDS            Pitx3 (fragment): PITX3_RAT - Also known as Ptx3. Experimental evidence at protein level: Swiss-Prot protein existence level 1. Transcriptional regulator which is important for the differentiation and maintenance of meso-diencephalic dopaminergic (mdDA) neurons during development. In addition to its importance during development, it also has roles in the long-term survival and maintenance of the mdDA neurons. Activates NR4A2/NURR1-mediated transcription of genes such as SLC6A3, SLC18A2, TH and DRD2 which are essential for development of mdDA neurons. Acts by decreasing the interaction of NR4A2/NURR1 with the co
   6815..6833    -  promoter       T7 promoter: promoter for bacteriophage T7 RNA polymerase
   6855..6908    -  CDS            lacI (fragment): lac repressor; lacI; The lac repressor binds to the lac operator to inhibit transcription in E. coli. This inhibition can be relieved by adding lactose or isopropyl-β-D-thiogalactopyranoside (IPTG).
>Addgene plasmid #22073 | TV-hPITX3-forward | addgene full sequence | sequence record 138857 | Addgene NGS sequence
CTTCCGCTTCCTCGCTCACTGACTCGCTGCGCTCGGTCGTTCGGCTGCGGCGAGCGGTATCAGCTCACTC
AAAGGCGGTAATACGGTTATCCACAGAATCAGGGGATAACGCAGGAAAGAACATGTGAGCAAAAGGCCAG
CAAAAGGCCAGGAACCGTAAAAAGGCCGCGTTGCTGGCGTTTTTCCATAGGCTCCGCCCCCCTGACGAGC
ATCACAAAAATCGACGCTCAAGTCAGAGGTGGCGAAACCCGACAGGACTATAAAGATACCAGGCGTTTCC
CCCTGGAAGCTCCCTCGTGCGCTCTCCTGTTCCGACCCTGCCGCTTACCGGATACCTGTCCGCCTTTCTC
CCTTCGGGAAGCGTGGCGCTTTCTCATAGCTCACGCTGTAGGTATCTCAGTTCGGTGTAGGTCGTTCGCT
CCAAGCTGGGCTGTGTGCACGAACCCCCCGTTCAGCCCGACCGCTGCGCCTTATCCGGTAACTATCGTCT
TGAGTCCAACCCGGTAAGACACGACTTATCGCCACTGGCAGCAGCCACTGGTAACAGGATTAGCAGAGCG
AGGTATGTAGGCGGTGCTACAGAGTTCTTGAAGTGGTGGCCTAACTACGGCTACACTAGAAGAACAGTAT
TTGGTATCTGCGCTCTGCTGAAGCCAGTTACCTTCGGAAAAAGAGTTGGTAGCTCTTGATCCGGCAAACA
AACCACCGCTGGTAGCGGTGGTTTTTTTGTTTGCAAGCAGCAGATTACGCGCAGAAAAAAAGGATCTCAA
GAAGATCCTTTGATCTTTTCTACGGGGTCTGACGCTCAGTGGAACGAAAACTCACGTTAAGGGATTTTGG
TCATGAGATTATCAAAAAGGATCTTCACCTAGATCCTTTTAAATTAAAAATGAAGTTTTAAATCAATCTA
AAGTATATATGAGTAAACTTGGTCTGACAGTTACCAATGCTTAATCAGTGAGGCACCTATCTCAGCGATC
TGTCTATTTCGTTCATCCATAGTTGCCTGACTCCCCGTCGTGTAGATAACTACGATACGGGAGGGCTTAC
CATCTGGCCCCAGTGCTGCAATGATACCGCGAGACCCACGCTCACCGGCTCCAGATTTATCAGCAATAAA
CCAGCCAGCCGGAAGGGCCGAGCGCAGAAGTGGTCCTGCAACTTTATCCGCCTCCATCCAGTCTATTAAT
TGTTGCCGGGAAGCTAGAGTAAGTAGTTCGCCAGTTAATAGTTTGCGCAACGTTGTTGCCATTGCTACAG
GCATCGTGGTGTCACGCTCGTCGTTTGGTATGGCTTCATTCAGCTCCGGTTCCCAACGATCAAGGCGAGT
TACATGATCCCCCATGTTGTGCAAAAAAGCGGTTAGCTCCTTCGGTCCTCCGATCGTTGTCAGAAGTAAG
TTGGCCGCAGTGTTATCACTCATGGTTATGGCAGCACTGCATAATTCTCTTACTGTCATGCCATCCGTAA
GATGCTTTTCTGTGACTGGTGAGTACTCAACCAAGTCATTCTGAGAATAGTGTATGCGGCGACCGAGTTG
CTCTTGCCCGGCGTCAATACGGGATAATACCGCGCCACATAGCAGAACTTTAAAAGTGCTCATCATTGGA
AAACGTTCTTCGGGGCGAAAACTCTCAAGGATCTTACCGCTGTTGAGATCCAGTTCGATGTAACCCACTC
GTGCACCCAACTGATCTTCAGCATCTTTTACTTTCACCAGCGTTTCTGGGTGAGCAAAAACAGGAAGGCA
AAATGCCGCAAAAAAGGGAATAAGGGCGACACGGAAATGTTGAATACTCATACTCTTCCTTTTTCAATAT
TATTGAAGCATTTATCAGGGTTATTGTCTCATGAGCGGATACATATTTGAATGTATTTAGAAAAATAAAC
AAATAGGGGTTCCGCGCACATTTCCCCGAAAAGTGCCACCTGACGTCTAAGAAACCATTATTATCATGAC
ATTAACCTATAAAAATAGGCGTATCACGAGGCCCTTTCGTCTCGCGCGTTTCGGTGATGACGGTGAAAAC
CTCTGACACATGCAGCTCCCGGAGACGGTCACAGCTTGTCTGTAAGCGGATGCCGGGAGCAGACAAGCCC
GTCAGGGCGCGTCAGCGGGTGTTGGCGGGTGTCGGGGCTGGCTTAACTATGCGGCATCAGAGCAGATTGT
ACTGAGAGTGCACCATATGGACATATTGTCGTTAGAACGCGGCTACAATTAATACATAACCTTATGTATC
ATACACATACGATTTAGGTGACACTATAGAACTCGAGCAGGTATGATTGGCTGAGGACCATGTATGAGTA
TAGGGGGATACTAAGCATTCAGGTGAGAAGGATTTTAAGTTTTTGCAGATGTAGTATAGGGTATGTAGCG
TGCTATAGTGTAGATTTTGTTGTTGTTGTTTTTTGAGACAGCATCTTGCTCTGTCACCCAGGCTGGAGTG
CAGTAGCACCATCTCGGCTCGCTGCAACCTCCGCCTCCCAGGTTCAAGCGATTCTCCTGCCTCAGCCTCC
CGAGTAGCTGAGATTACAGGCACGTGCCACCCCGCCCAGCAATTTTTGTATTTTTAGTAGGGACGGGATT
TTACCATGTTGGCCAGGCTGGTCTCGAACTCCTGACCTCAGGTGATCCACCCGCCTTGGCCTCCCAAAGT
GCTGGGATTACAGGCGTGAGCCACTGCGCCCGGCCTATAGTCTACATTTTTATTAATTCAATAAATATTG
AACCCCAACTGTATACCTGGCACAGCTCTAGTTCCCAGCAGTAAACGAAACGAAGTCTGGTTTATATATC
TATGCAGAGAACCTCTCAGCATGCACCTCTGCGTCCTTAGGATGCTATTTCCCGATTCTATCCTAAGGAG
CCCCACTCAGCCCCAGCTTTACGGCTGGGGTTGAGAAAGGCGCCAGGGAATTTACGAGGAAACGCTGCTG
GGACCTAGCTAAGCCGGAGATTTTACCCCCATTACCCTGGTCTGTGTCTTCTCTCGCCTCCAGAGCCCTC
CCTCCATGGAGTTCGGCCTGCCCAGCGAGGCAGAGGCCCGGAGCCCTGCCCTGTCGCTGTCAGACGCTGG
CACTCCGCACCCCCAGCTCCCAGAGCACGGGGATCCACCGGTCGCCACCATGGTGAGCAAGGGCGAGGAG
CTGTTCACCGGGGTGGTGCCCATCCTGGTCGAGCTGGACGGCGACGTAAACGGCCACAAGTTCAGCGTGT
CCGGCGAGGGCGAGGGCGATGCCACCTACGGCAAGCTGACCCTGAAGTTCATCTGCACCACCGGCAAGCT
GCCCGTGCCCTGGCCCACCCTCGTGACCACCCTGACCTACGGCGTGCAGTGCTTCAGCCGCTACCCCGAC
CACATGAAGCAGCACGACTTCTTCAAGTCCGCCATGCCCGAAGGCTACGTCCAGGAGCGCACCATCTTCT
TCAAGGACGACGGCAACTACAAGACCCGCGCCGAGGTGAAGTTCGAGGGCGACACCCTGGTGAACCGCAT
CGAGCTGAAGGGCATCGACTTCAAGGAGGACGGCAACATCCTGGGGCACAAGCTGGAGTACAACTACAAC
AGCCACAACGTCTATATCATGGCCGACAAGCAGAAGAACGGCATCAAGGTGAACTTCAAGATCCGCCACA
ACATCGAGGACGGCAGCGTGCAGCTCGCCGACCACTACCAGCAGAACACCCCCATCGGCGACGGCCCCGT
GCTGCTGCCCGACAACCACTACCTGAGCACCCAGTCCGCCCTGAGCAAAGACCCCAACGAGAAGCGCGAT
CACATGGTCCTGCTGGAGTTCGTGACCGCCGCCGGGATCACTCTCGGCATGGACGAGCTGTACAAGTAAA
GCGGCCGCGACTCTAGATCATAATCAGCCATACCACATTTGTAGAGGTTTTACTTGCTTTAAAAAACCTC
CCACACCTCCCCCTGAACCTGAAACATAAAATGAATGCAATTGTTGTTGTTAACTTGTTTATTGCAGCTT
ATAATGGTTACAAATAAAGCAATAGCATCACAAATTTCACAAATAAAGCATTTTTTTCACTGCATTCTAG
TTGTGGTTTGTCCAAACTCATCAATGTATCTTAAGGTACCGAGCTCGAATTCCGATCATATTCAATAACC
CTTAATATAACTTCGTATAATGTATGCTATACGAAGTTATTAGGTCTGAAGAGGAGTTTACGTCCAGCCA
AGCTTAGGATCTCGACCTCGAAATTCTACCGGGTAGGGGAGGCGCTTTTCCCAAGGCAGTCTGGAGCATG
CGCTTTAGCAGCCCCGCTGGGCACTTGGCGCTACACAAGTGGCCTCTGGCCTCGCACACATTCCACATCC
ACCGGTAGGCGCCAACCGGCTCCGTTCTTTGGTGGCCCCTTCGCGCCACCTTCTACTCCTCCCCTAGTCA
GGAAGTTCCCCCCCGCCCCGCAGCTCGCGTCGTGCAGGACGTGACAAATGGAAGTAGCACGTCTCACTAG
TCTCGTGCAGATGGACAGCACCGCTGAGCAATGGAAGCGGGTAGGCCTTTGGGGCAGCGGCCAATAGCAG
CTTTGCTCCTTCGCTTTCTGGGCTCAGAGGCTGGGAAGGGGTGGGTCCGGGGGCGGGCTCAGGGGCGGGC
TCAGGGGCGGGGCGGGCGCCCGAAGGTCCTCCGGAGGCCCGGCATTCTGCACGCTTCAAAAGCGCACGTC
TGCCGCGCTGTTCTCCTCTTCCTCATCTCCGGGCCTTTCGACCTGCATCCATCTAGATCTCGAGCAGCTG
AAGCTTACCATGACCGAGTACAAGCCCACGGTGCGCCTCGCCACCCGCGACGACGTCCCCAGGGCCGTAC
GCACCCTCGCCGCCGCGTTCGCCGACTACCCCGCCACGCGCCACACCGTCGATCCGGACCGCCACATCGA
GCGGGTCACCGAGCTGCAAGAACTCTTCCTCACGCGCGTCGGGCTCGACATCGGCAAGGTGTGGGTCGCG
GACGACGGCGCCGCGGTGGCGGTCTGGACCACGCCGGAGAGCGTCGAAGCGGGGGCGGTGTTCGCCGAGA
TCGGCCCGCGCATGGCCGAGTTGAGCGGTTCCCGGCTGGCCGCGCAGCAACAGATGGAAGGCCTCCTGGC
GCCGCACCGGCCCAAGGAGCCCGCGTGGTTCCTGGCCACCGTCGGCGTCTCGCCCGACCACCAGGGCAAG
GGTCTGGGCAGCGCCGTCGTGCTCCCCGGAGTGGAGGCGGCCGAGCGCGCCGGGGTGCCCGCCTTCCTGG
AGACCTCCGCGCCCCGCAACCTCCCCTTCTACGAGCGGCTCGGCTTCACCGTCACCGCCGACGTCGAGGT
GCCCGAAGGACCGCGCACCTGGTGCATGACCCGCAAGCCCGGTGCCTGACGCCCGCCCCACGACCCGCAG
CGCCCGACCGAAAGGAGCGCACGACCCCATGCATCGATGATATCAGATCCCCGGGATGCAGAAATTGATG
ATCTATTAAACAATAAAGATGTCCACTAAAATGGAAGTTTTTCCTGTCATACTTTGTTAAGAAGGGTGAG
AACAGAGTACCTACATTTTGAATGGAAGGATTGGAGCTACGGGGGTGGGGGTGGGGTGGGATTAGATAAA
TGCCTGCTCTTTACTGAAGGCTCTTTACTATTGCTTTATGATAATGTTTCATAGTTGGATATCATAATTT
AAACAAGCAAAACCAAATTAAGGGCCAGCTCATTCCTCCCACTCATGATCTATAGATCTATAGATCTCTC
GTGGGATCATTGTTTTTCTCTTGATTCCCACTTTGTGGTTCTAAGTACTGTGGTTTCCAAATGTGTCAGT
TTCATAGCCTGAAGAACGAGATCAGCAGCCTCTGTTCCACATACACTTCATTCTCAGTATTGTTTTGCCA
AGTTCTAATTCCATCAGAAGCTGGTCGAGATCCGGAACCCTTAATATAACTTCGTATAATGTATGCTATA
CGAAGTTATTAGGTCCCTCGAAGAGGTTCACTAGTACTGGCCATTGCGGCCATCCTGCAAGGGCCAGGAG
CACAGCGGTAAGCGCGCCCCCTTCCGGGGGTGCAGGACATAACAGCTTCATCCCCAGTGCGGGTGGGACC
CCGGCTGGGCAGCCCCGGTGGGAGCCAGCGAGTGGCTTAGGAGGTCCCCGAGCCGGAGAATATGCGCTGG
CTTGGGCGCTCTGTGACCTGCCCCCACCCTGGCCCCCAGACTCAGAAAAGGCCTCGGCTTCGCTGCCCGG
CGGCTCCCCAGAGGACGGTTCGCTGAAAAAGAAGCAGCGGCGGCAGCGCACGCACTTCACCAGCCAGCAG
CTACAGGAGCTAGAGGCGACCTTCCAGAGGAACCGCTACCCCGACATGAGCACGCGCGAGGAGATCGCCG
TGTGGACCAACCTCACCGAGGCCCGCGTGCGGGTATGCTCTCCAGACCCGCGACTCGCACCCGCGCGGGC
CCTCCGCGCTCAGCCTGCGACCCGGAGGCCAGCGGTTCCACCCCACCTGCCCCCTCCCTCGGACCCCGGA
CCCCGGACCCTGGCTCCCGGCCGCAGCCCCACGCGGTCTCTTGCCCGCCAACCTCCAGCCTCTGCTCCCA
CTGCTCCCTACTACTCGGACCGCGCGCTTCTTCGGCCCTGACACCGTCTCTCCTTCCCCTCACCACCCCT
CCTCAACCCCATCCTACTGTCCCGCCAGACCCTGGCGCCGATGACTCGGTCCAGCCGCCCGCGCCTTCTG
TTCTCCGACCCCGGACTCCGTGCGCTCCTTCCCTCCCACCCCGTCTCTAGCCACCTCATCTCGTTTATTG
ACCGCAGGGAGATCTGCCGGTCTCCCTATAGTGAGTCGTATTAATTTCGATAAGCCAGGTTAACCTGCAT
TAATGAATCGGCCAACGCGCGGGGAGAGGCGGTTTGCGTATTGGGCGCT
