>Addgene plasmid #22073 | TV-hPITX3-forward | addgene partial sequence | sequence record 28021 | 22073 with EGFP-N
CCCCGTGCTCTGGGAGCTGGGGGTGCGGAGTGCCAGCGTCTGACAGCGACAGGGCAGGGCTCCGGGCCTC
TGCCTCGCTGGGCAGGCCGAACTCCATGGAGGGAGGGCTCTGGAGGCGAGAGAAGACACAGACCAGGGTA
ATGGGGGTAAAATCTCCGGCTTAGCTAGGTCCCAGCAGCGTTTCCTCGTAAATTCCCTGGCGCCTTTCTC
AACCCCAGCCGTAAAGCTGGGGCTGAGTGGGGCTCCTTAGGATAGAATCGGGAAATAGCATCCTAAGGAC
GCAGAGGTGCATGCTGAGAGGTTCTCTGCATAGATATATAAACCAGACTTCGTTTCGTTTACTGCTGGGA
ACTAGAGCTGTGCCAGGTATACAGTTGGGGTTCAATATTTATTGAATTAATAAAAATGTAGACTATAGGC
CGGGCGCAGTGGCTCACGCCTGTAATCCCAGCACTTTGGGAGGCCAAGGCGGGTGGATCACCTGAGGTCA
GGAGTTCGAGACCAGCCTGGCCAACATGGTAAAATCCCGTCCCTACTAAAAATACAAAAATTGCTGGGCG
GGGTGGCACGTGCCTGTAATCTCAGCTACTCGGGAGGCTGA
